>Addgene plasmid #126322 | pGWB14-LYX104 | addgene full sequence | sequence record 247092 | Addgene NGS Result
TCGGTCTTGCCTTGCTCGTCGGTGATGTACTTCACCAGCTCCGCGAAGTCGCTCTTCTTGATGGAGCGCA
TGGGGACGTGCTTGGCAATCACGCGCACCCCCCGGCCGTTTTAGCGGCTAAAAAAGTCATGGCTCTGCCC
TCGGGCGGACCACGCCCATCATGACCTTGCCAAGCTCGTCCTGCTTCTCTTCGATCTTCGCCAGCAGGGC
GAGGATCGTGGCATCACCGAACCGCGCCGTGCGCGGGTCGTCGGTGAGCCAGAGTTTCAGCAGGCCGCCC
AGGCGGCCCAGGTCGCCATTGATGCGGGCCAGCTCGCGGACGTGCTCATAGTCCACGACGCCCGTGATTT
TGTAGCCCTGGCCGACGGCCAGCAGGTAGGCCGACAGGCTCATGCCGGCCGCCGCCGCCTTTTCCTCAAT
CGCTCTTCGTTCGTCTGGAAGGCAGTACACCTTGATAGGTGGGCTGCCCTTCCTGGTTGGCTTGGTTTCA
TCAGCCATCCGCTTGCCCTCATCTGTTACGCCGGCGGTAGCCGGCCAGCCTCGCAGAGCAGGATTCCCGT
TGAGCACCGCCAGGTGCGAATAAGGGACAGTGAAGAAGGAACACCCGCTCGCGGGTGGGCCTACTTCACC
TATCCTGCCCGGCTGACGCCGTTGGATACACCAAGGAAAGTCTACACGAACCCTTTGGCAAAATCCTGTA
TATCGTGCGAAAAAGGATGGATATACCGAAAAAATCGCTATAATGACCCCGAAGCAGGGTTATGCAGCGG
AAAAGCGCCACGCTTCCCGAAGGGAGAAAGGCGGACAGGTATCCGGTAAGCGGCAGGGTCGGAACAGGAG
AGCGCACGAGGGAGCTTCCAGGGGGAAACGCCTGGTATCTTTATAGTCCTGTCGGGTTTCGCCACCTCTG
ACTTGAGCGTCGATTTTTGTGATGCTCGTCAGGGGGGCGGAGCCTATGGAAAAACGCCAGCAACGCGGCC
TTTTTACGGTTCCTGGCCTTTTGCTGGCCTTTTGCTCACATGTTCTTTCCTGCGTTATCCCCTGATTCTG
TGGATAACCGTATTACCGCCTTTGAGTGAGCTGATACCGCTCGCCGCAGCCGAACGACCGAGCGCAGCGA
GTCAGTGAGCGAGGAAGCGGAAGAGCGCCAGAAGGCCGCCAGAGAGGCCGAGCGCGGCCGTGAGGCTTGG
ACGCTAGGGCAGGGCATGAAAAAGCCCGTAGCGGGCTGCTACGGGCGTCTGACGCGGTGGAAAGGGGGAG
GGGATGTTGTCTACATGGCTCTGCTGTAGTGAGTGGGTTGCGCTCCGGCAGCGGTCCTGATCAATCGTCA
CCCTTTCTCGGTCCTTCAACGTTCCTGACAACGAGCCTCCTTTTCGCCAATCCATCGACAATCACCGCGA
GTCCCTGCTCGAACGCTGCGTCCGGACCGGCTTCGTCGAAGGCGTCTATCGCGGCCCGCAACAGCGGCGA
GAGCGGAGCCTGTTCAACGGTGCCGCCGCGCTCGCCGGCATCGCTGTCGCCGGCCTGCTCCTCAAGCACG
GCCCCAACAGTGAAGTAGCTGATTGTCATCAGCGCATTGACGGCGTCCCCGGCCGAAAAACCCGCCTCGC
AGAGGAAGCGAAGCTGCGCGTCGGCCGTTTCCATCTGCGGTGCGCCCGGTCGCGTGCCGGCATGGATGCG
CGCGCCATCGCGGTAGGCGAGCAGCGCCTGCCTGAAGCTGCGGGCATTCCCGATCAGAAATGAGCGCCAG
TCGTCGTCGGCTCTCGGCACCGAATGCGTATGATTCTCCGCCAGCATGGCTTCGGCCAGTGCGTCGAGCA
GCGCCCGCTTGTTCCTGAAGTGCCAGTAAAGCGCCGGCTGCTGAACCCCCAACCGTTCCGCCAGTTTGCG
TGTCGTCAGACCGTCTACGCCGACCTCGTTCAACAGGTCCAGGGCGGCACGGATCACTGTATTCGGCTGC
AACTTTGTCATGCTTGACACTTTATCACTGATAAACATAATATGTCCACCAACTTATCAGTGATAAAGAA
TCCGCGCGTTCAATCGGACCAGCGGAGGCTGGTCCGGAGGCCAGACGTGAAACCCAACATACCCCTGATC
GTAATTCTGAGCACTGTCGCGCTCGACGCTGTCGGCATCGGCCTGATTATGCCGGTGCTGCCGGGCCTCC
TGCGCGATCTGGTTCACTCGAACGACGTCACCGCCCACTATGGCATTCTGCTGGCGCTGTATGCGTTGGT
GCAATTTGCCTGCGCACCTGTGCTGGGCGCGCTGTCGGATCGTTTCGGGCGGCGGCCAATCTTGCTCGTC
TCGCTGGCCGGCGCCAGATCTGGGGAACCCTGTGGTTGGCATGCACATACAAATGGACGAACGGATAAAC
CTTTTCACGCCCTTTTAAATATCCGATTATTCTAATAAACGCTCTTTTCTCTTAGGTTTACCCGCCAATA
TATCCTGTCAAACACTGATAGTTTAAACTGAAGGCGGGAAACGACAATCTGATCATGAGCGGAGAATTAA
GGGAGTCACGTTATGACCCCCGCCGATGACGCGGGACAAGCCGTTTTACGTTTGGAACTGACAGAACCGC
AACGTTGAAGGAGCCACTCAGCCGCGGGTTTCTGGAGTTTAATGAGCTAAGCACATACGTCAGAAACCAT
TATTGCGCGTTCAAAAGTCGCCTAAGGTCACTATCAGCTAGCAAATATTTCTTGTCAAAAATGCTCCACT
GACGTTCCATAAATTCCCCTCGGTATCCAATTAGAGTCTCATATTCACTCTCAATCCAAATAATCTGCAC
CGGATCTGGATCGTTTCGCATGATTGAACAAGATGGATTGCACGCAGGTTCTCCGGCCGCTTGGGTGGAG
AGGCTATTCGGCTATGACTGGGCACAACAGACAATCGGCTGCTCTGATGCCGCCGTGTTCCGGCTGTCAG
CGCAGGGGCGCCCGGTTCTTTTTGTCAAGACCGACCTGTCCGGTGCCCTGAATGAACTGCAGGACGAGGC
AGCGCGGCTATCGTGGCTGGCCACGACGGGCGTTCCTTGCGCAGCTGTGCTCGACGTTGTCACTGAAGCG
GGAAGGGACTGGCTGCTATTGGGCGAAGTGCCGGGGCAGGATCTCCTGTCATCTCACCTTGCTCCTGCCG
AGAAAGTATCCATCATGGCTGATGCAATGCGGCGGCTGCATACGCTTGATCCGGCTACCTGCCCATTCGA
CCACCAAGCGAAACATCGCATCGAGCGAGCACGTACTCGGATGGAAGCCGGTCTTGTCGATCAGGATGAT
CTGGACGAAGAGCATCAGGGGCTCGCGCCAGCCGAACTGTTCGCCAGGCTCAAGGCGCGCATGCCCGACG
GCGATGATCTCGTCGTGACCCATGGCGATGCCTGCTTGCCGAATATCATGGTGGAAAATGGCCGCTTTTC
TGGATTCATCGACTGTGGCCGGCTGGGTGTGGCGGACCGCTATCAGGACATAGCGTTGGCTACCCGTGAT
ATTGCTGAAGAGCTTGGCGGCGAATGGGCTGACCGCTTCCTCGTGCTTTACGGTATCGCCGCTCCCGATT
CGCAGCGCATCGCCTTCTATCGCCTTCTTGACGAGTTCTTCTGAGCGGGACTCTGGGGTTCGAAATGACC
GACCAAGCGACGCCCAACCTGCCATCACGAGATTTCGATTCCACCGCCGCCTTCTATGAAAGGTTGGGCT
TCGGAATCGTTTTCCGGGACGCCGGCTGGATGATCCTCCAGCGCGGGGATCTCATGCTGGAGTTCTTCGC
CCACGGGATCTCTGCGGAACAGGCGGTCGAAGGTGCCGATATCATTACGACAGCAACGGCCGACAAGCAC
AACGCCACGATCCTGAGCGACAATATGATCGGGCCCGGCGTCCACATCAACGGCGTCGGCGGCGACTGCC
CAGGCAAGACCGAGATGCACCGCGATATCTTGCTGCGTTCGGATATTTTCGTGGAGTTCCCGCCACAGAC
CCGGATGATCCCCGATCGTTCAAACATTTGGCAATAAAGTTTCTTAAGATTGAATCCTGTTGCCGGTCTT
GCGATGATTATCATATAATTTCTGTTGAATTACGTTAAGCATGTAATAATTAACATGTAATGCATGACGT
TATTTATGAGATGGGTTTTTATGATTAGAGTCCCGCAATTATACATTTAATACGCGATAGAAAACAAAAT
ATAGCGCGCAAACTAGGATAAATTATCGCGCGCGGTGTCATCTATGTTACTAGATCGGGCCTCCTGTC
[82 nt withheld, positions 4269-4350]
GCTCTGAGGGA
[161 nt withheld, positions 4362-4522]
T
[41 nt withheld, positions 4524-4564]
T
[62 nt withheld, positions 4566-4627]
A
[35 nt withheld, positions 4629-4663]
CCTCCCTCAATCGGTTGAATGTCGCCCTTTTGTCTTTGGCCCAATACGCAAACCGCCTCTCCCCGCGCGT
TGGCCGATTCATTAATGCAGCTGGCACGACAGGTTTCCCGACTGGAAAGCGGGCAGTGAGCGCAACGCAA
TTAATGTGAGTTAGCTCACTCATTAGGCACCCCAGGCTTTACACTTTATGCTTCCGGCTCGTATGTTGTG
TGGAATTGTGAGCGGATAACAATTTCACACAGGAAACAGCTATGACCATGATTACGCCAAGCTTGCATGC
CTGCAGGTCCCCAGATTAGCCTTTTCAATTTCAGAAAGAATGCTAACCCACAGATGGTTAGAGAGGCTTA
CGCAGCAGGTCTCATCAAGACGATCTACCCGAGCAATAATCTCCAGGAAATCAAATACCTTCCCAAGAAG
GTTAAAGATGCAGTCAAAAGATTCAGGACTAACTGCATCAAGAACACAGAGAAAGATATATTTCTCAAGA
TCAGAAGTACTATTCCAGTATGGACGATTCAAGGCTTGCTTCACAAACCAAGGCAAGTAATAGAGATTGG
AGTCTCTAAAAAGGTAGTTCCCACTGAATCAAAGGCCATGGAGTCAAAGATTCAAATAGAGGACCTAACA
GAACTCGCCGTAAAGACTGGCGAACAGTTCATACAGAGTCTCTTACGACTCAATGACAAGAAGAAAATCT
TCGTCAACATGGTGGAGCACGACACACTTGTCTACTCCAAAAATATCAAAGATACAGTCTCAGAAGACCA
AAGGGCAATTGAGACTTTTCAACAAAGGGTAATATCCGGAAACCTCCTCGGATTCCATTGCCCAGCTATC
TGTCACTTTATTGTGAAGATAGTGGAAAAGGAAGGTGGCTCCTACAAATGCCATCATTGCGATAAAGGAA
AGGCCATCGTTGAAGATGCCTCTGCCGACAGTGGTCCCAAAGATGGACCCCCACCCACGAGGAGCATCGT
GGAAAAAGAAGACGTTCCAACCACGTCTTCAAAGCAAGTGGATTGATGTGATATCTCCACTGACGTAAGG
GATGACGCACAATCCCACTATCCTTCGCAAGACCCTTCCTCTATATAAGGAAGTTCATTTCATTTGGAGA
GAACACGGGGGACTCTAGAGTTATCAACAAGTTTGTACAAAAAAGCAGGCTCCACCACTAGTATGGCGTT
TCAGGACCATTTTTCTCAAGAAATGGCTACTCTTCATCAACAACAACAAAACGCTGCCGTTTTACGTTCC
ATGTTACCTGAAGACCATCAATCTCCTCGAAAATCCGCTCCTACTTGGCTCAACACTTCTCTTCTCCGGC
AACACAGCTCCGCCGCCGCCGTTGCCGATGCCGGAGGCAACGGCAACAACTTCCTCCACCTCCAAACTTC
CAACTCCGACTCTTCCAACTCTAACAACCAGTGGCTTTCTCCTAACGCCGCTGCATCAGCTGGCGGAGGC
GGCGGAGGAGAAGAGCATAACGATGTGAACACAAATAATAATAATAATAATAGTAATAGTAATAATAATG
AGGAAGGTGAGAACTCATGGGAGAGAGAGAAGTGTAAAGCGGATATATTGAATCATCCGTTATACGATCA
GTTACTGTCGGCACACGTGTCTTGCCTGAGAATCGCAACGCCGGTGGATCAACTGCCGCGGATTGACGCG
CAGTTAGCTCAGTCGCAGAACGTGGTGGCTAAGTACTCCGTTCTCGGCCAAGGTCAACCGCCTCTAGATG
ATAAAGACCTCGATCAATTTATGACACATTACGTTCTGTTGCTCTCTTCATTTAAAGAACAGCTGCAACA
ACATGTCCGTGTCCATGCAATGGAAGCAGTCATGGCTTGTTGGGAGCTAGAACAATCTCTGCAAAGCTTA
ACAGGAGTAGCACCAGGGGAAGGTACAGGAGCAACCATGTCAGATGATGATGATGACCAGGCAGATAGTG
ACACTAACTTTTTGGATGGAGGTTTTGATGGATCAGATAGCATGGGCTTTGGTCCTCTTGTACCTACTGA
AAGTGAAAGGTCCTTAATGGAGCGTGTTAGGCAAGAACTCAAGCATGAGCTCAAACAGGGTTACAAGGAG
AAGATTGTTGACATTAGAGAAGAAATTTTACGAAAAAGAAGAGCAGGAAAGCTGCCTGGTGACACTACAT
CTGTATTGAAAGCTTGGTGGCAATCACATTCTAAGTGGCCTTATCCAACTGAGGAAGATAAAGCGCGATT
AGTGCAAGAAACAGGCTTGCAGCTAAAGCAGATTAACAATTGGTTTATTAACCAAAGAAAAAGGAACTGG
CATAGCAATCCATCGACATCTACTTCCCAGAAAAGCAAACGCAAGAGTGCAGGTGAAATCAAGCAGCCCG
GGGACCCAGCTTTCTTGTACAAAGTGGTTGATAACAGCGGGTTAATTAACATCTTTTACCCATACGATGT
TCCTGACTATGCGGGCTATCCCTATGACGTCCCGGACTATGCAGGATCCTATCCATATGACGTTCCAGAT
TACGCTGCTCAGTGCAGCGCTTAGAGCTCGAATTTCCCCGATCGTTCAAACATTTGGCAATAAAGTTTCT
TAAGATTGAATCCTGTTGCCGGTCTTGCGATGATTATCATATAATTTCTGTTGAATTACGTTAAGCATGT
AATAATTAACATGTAATGCATGACGTTATTTATGAGATGGGTTTTTATGATTAGAGTCCCGCAATTATAC
ATTTAATACGCGATAGAAAACAAAATATAGCGCGCAAACTAGGATAAATTATCGCGCGCGGTGTCATCTA
TGTTACTAGATCGGGAATTAGCTTCATCAACGCAAGACATGCGCACGACCGTCTGACAGGAGAGGAATTT
CCGACGAGCACAGAAAGGACTTGCTCTTGGACGTAGGCCTATTTCTCAGGCACATGTATCAAGTGTTCGG
ACGTGGGTTTTCGATGGTGTATCAGCCGCCGCCAACTGGGAGATGAGGAGGCTTTCTTGGGGGGCAGTCA
GCAGTTCATTTCACAAGACAGAGGAACTTGTAAGGAGATGCACTGATTTATCTTGGCGCAAACCAGCAGG
ACGAATTAGTGGGAATAGCCCGCGAATATCTAAGTTATGCCTGTCGGCATGAGCAGAAACTTCCAATTCG
AAACAGTTTGGAGAGGTTGTTTTTGGGCATACCTTTTGTTAGTCAGCCTCTCGATTGCTCATCGTCATTA
CACAGTACCGAAGTTTGATCGATCTAGTAACATAGATGACACCGCGCGCGATAATTTATCCTAGTTTGCG
CGCTATATTTTGTTTTCTATCGCGTATTAAATGTATAATTGCGGGACTCTAATCATAAAAACCCATCTCA
TAAATAACGTCATGCATTACATGTTAATTATTACATGCTTAACGTAATTCAACAGAAATTATATGATAAT
CATCGCAAGACCGGCAACAGGATTCAATCTTAAGAAACTTTATTGCCAAATGTTTGAACGATCTGCTTCG
ACGCACTCCTTCTTTACTCCACCATCTCGTCCTTATTGAAAACGTGGGTAGCACCAAAACGAATCAAGTC
GCTGGAACTGAAGTTACCAATCACGCTGGATGATTTGCCAGTTGGATTAATCTTGCCTTTCCCCGCATGA
ATAATATTGATGAATGCATGCGTGAGGGGTATTTCGATTTTGGCAATAGCTGCAATTGCCGCGACATCCT
CCAACGAGCATAATTCTTCAGAAAAATAGCGATGTTCCATGTTGTCAGGGCATGCATGATGCACGTTATG
AGGTGACGGTGCTAGGCAGTATTCCCTCAAAGTTTCATAGTCAGTATCATATTCATCATTGCATTCCTGC
AAGAGAGAATTGAGACGCAATCCACACGCTGCGGCAACCTTCCGGCGTTCGTGGTCTATTTGCTCTTGGA
CGTTGCAAACGTAAGTGTTGGATCCCGGTCGGCATCTACTCTATTCCTTTGCCCTCGGACGAGTGCTGGG
GCGTCGGTTTCCACTATCGGCGAGTACTTCTACACAGCCATCGGTCCAGACGGCCGCGCTTCTGCGGGCG
ATTTGTGTACGCCCGACAGTCCCGGCTCCGGATCGGACGATTGCGTCGCATCGACCCTGCGCCCAAGCTG
CATCATCGAAATTGCCGTCAACCAAGCTCTGATAGAGTTGGTCAAGACCAATGCGGAGCATATACGCCCG
GAGCCGCGGCGATCCTGCAAGCTCCGGATGCCTCCGCTCGAAGTAGCGCGTCTGCTGCTCCATACAAGCC
AACCACGGCCTCCAGAAGAAGATGTTGGCGACCTCGTATTGGGAATCCCCGAACATCGCCTCGCTCCAGT
CAATGACCGCTGTTATGCGGCCATTGTCCGTCAGGACATTGTTGGAGCCGAAATCCGCGTGCACGAGGTG
CCGGACTTCGGGGCAGTCCTCGGCCCAAAGCATCAGCTCATCGAGAGCCTGCGCGACGGACGCACTGACG
GTGTCGTCCATCACAGTTTGCCAGTGATACACATGGGGATCAGCAATCGCGCATATGAAATCACGCCATG
TAGTGTATTGACCGATTCCTTGCGGTCCGAATGGGCCGAACCCGCTCGTCTGGCTAAGATCGGCCGCAGC
GATCGCATCCATGGCCTCCGCGACCGGCTGCAGAACAGCGGGCAGTTCGGTTTCAGGCAGGTCTTGCAAC
GTGACACCCTGTGCACGGCGGGAGATGCAATAGGTCAGGCTCTCGCTGAATTCCCCAATGTCAAGCACTT
CCGGAATCGGGAGCGCGGCCGATGCAAAGTGCCGATAAACATAACGATCTTTGTAGAAACCATCGGCGCA
GCTATTTACCCGCAGGACATATCCACGCCCTCCTACATCGAAGCTGAAAGCACGAGATTCTTCGCCCTCC
GAGAGCTGCATCAGGTCGGAGACGCTGTCGAACTTTTCGATCAGAAACTTCTCGACAGACGTCGCGGTGA
GTTCAGGCTTTTTCATATCGGGGTCGTCCTCTCCAAATGAAATGAACTTCCTTATATAGAGGAAGGGTCT
TGCGAAGGATAGTGGGATTGTGCGTCATCCCTTACGTCAGTGGAGATATCACATCAATCCACTTGCTTTG
AAGACGTGGTTGGAACGTCTTCTTTTTCCACGATGCTCCTCGTGGGTGGGGGTCCATCTTTGGGACCACT
GTCGGCAGAGGCATCTTGAACGATAGCCTTTCCTTTATCGCAATGATGGCATTTGTAGGTGCCACCTTCC
TTTTCTACTGTCCTTTTGATGAAGTGACAGATAGCTGGGCAATGGAATCCGAGGAGGTTTCCCGATATTA
CCCTTTGTTGAAAAGTCTCAATAGCCCTTTGGTCTTCTGAGACTGTATCTTTGATATTCTTGGAGTAGAC
GAGAGTGTCGTGCTCCACCATGTTGACGGATCTCTAGGACGCGTCGACGCGTCGACGCGTCGACGCGTCG
ACGCGTCCTAGAAGCTAATTCACTGGCCGTCGTTTTACAACGTCGTGACTGGGAAAACCCTGGCGTTACC
CAACTTAATCGCCTTGCAGCACATCCCCCTTTCGCCAGCTGGCGTAATAGCGAAGAGGCCCGCACCGATC
GCCCTTCCCAACAGTTGCGCAGCCTGAATG
[44 nt withheld, positions 10294-10337]
C
[141 nt withheld, positions 10339-10479]
CCTTTGACGTTGGAGTCCACGTTCTTT
[37 nt withheld, positions 10507-10543]
ACCCTATCTCGGGCTATTCTTTTGATTTATAAGGGATTTTGCCGATTTCGGAACCACCATCAAACAGGAT
TTTCGCCTGCTGGGGCAAACCAGCGTGGACCGCTTGCTGCAACTCTCTCAGGGCCAGGCGGTGAAGGGCA
ATCAGCTGTTGCCCGTCTCACTGGTGAAAAGAAAAACCACCCCAGTACATTAAAAACGTCCGCAATGTGT
TATTAAGTTGTCTAAGCGTCAATTTGTTTACACCACAATATATCCTGCCACCAGCCAGCCAACAGCTCCC
CGACCGGCAGCTCGGCACAAAATCACCACTCGATACAGGCAGCCCATCAGTCCGGGACGGCGTCAGCGGG
AGAGCCGTTGTAAGGCGGCAGACTTTGCTCATGTTACCGATGCTATTCGGAAGAACGGCAACTAAGCTGC
CGGGTTTGAAACACGGATGATCTCGCGGAGGGTAGCATGTTGATTGTAACGATGACAGAGCGTTGCTGCC
TGTGATCAAATATCATCTCCCTCGCAGAGATCCGAATTATCAGCCTTCTTATTCATTTCTCGCTTAACCG
TGACAGGCTGTCGATCTTGAGAACTATGCCGACATAATAGGAAATCGCTGGATAAAGCCGCTGAGGAAGC
TGAGTGGCGCTATTTCTTTAGAAGTGAACGTTGACGATATCAACTCCCCTATCCATTGCTCACCGAATGG
TACAGGTCGGGGACCCGAAGTTCCGACTGTCGGCCTGATGCATCCCCGGCTGATCGACCCCAGATCTGGG
GCTGAGAAAGCCCAGTAAGGAAACAACTGTAGGTTCGAGTCGCGAGATCCCCCGGAACCAAAGGAAGTAG
GTTAAACCCGCTCCGATCAGGCCGAGCCACGCCAGGCCGAGAACATTGGTTCCTGTAGGCATCGGGATTG
GCGGATCAAACACTAAAGCTACTGGAACGAGCAGAAGTCCTCCGGCCGCCAGTTGCCAGGCGGTAAAGGT
GAGCAGAGGCACGGGAGGTTGCCACTTGCGGGTCAGCACGGTTCCGAACGCCATGGAAACCGCCCCCGCC
AGGCCCGCTGCGACGCCGACAGGATCTAGCGCTGCGTTTGGTGTCAACACCAACAGCGCCACGCCCGCAG
TTCCGCAAATAGCCCCCAGGACCGCCATCAATCGTATCGGGCTACCTAGCAGAGCGGCAGAGATGAACAC
GACCATCAGCGGCTGCACAGCGCCTACCGTCGCCGCGACCCCGCCCGGCAGGCGGTAGACCGAAATAAAC
AACAAGCTCCAGAATAGCGAAATATTAAGTGCGCCGAGGATGAAGATGCGCATCCACCAGATTCCCGTTG
GAATCTGTCGGACGATCATCACGAGCAATAAACCCGCCGGCAACGCCCGCAGCAGCATACCGGCGACCCC
TCGGCCTCGCTGTTCGGGCTCCACGAAAACGCCGGACAGATGCGCCTTGTGAGCGTCCTTGGGGCCGTCC
TCCTGTTTGAAGACCGACAGCCCAATGATCTCGCCGTCGATGTAGGCGCCGAATGCCACGGCATCTCGCA
ACCGTTCAGCGAACGCCTCCATGGGCTTTTTCTCCTCGTGCTCGTAAACGGACCCGAACATCTCTGGAGC
TTTCTTCAGGGCCGACAATCGGATCTCGCGGAAATCCTGCACGTCGGCCGCTCCAAGCCGTCGAATCTGA
GCCTTAATCACAATTGTCAATTTTAATCCTCTGTTTATCGGCAGTTCGTAGAGCGCGCCGTGCGTCCCGA
GCGATACTGAGCGAAGCAAGTGCGTCGAGCAGTGCCCGCTTGTTCCTGAAATGCCAGTAAAGCGCTGGCT
GCTGAACCCCCAGCCGGAACTGACCCCACAAGGCCCTAGCGTTTGCAATGCACCAGGTCATCATTGACCC
AGGCGTGTTCCACCAGGCCGCTGCCTCGCAACTCTTCGCAGGCTTCGCCGACCTGCTCGCGCCACTTCTT
CACGCGGGTGGAATCCGATCCGCACATGAGGCGGAAGGTTTCCAGCTTGAGCGGGTACGGCTCCCGGTGC
GAGCTGAAATAGTCGAACATCCGTCGGGCCGTCGGCGACAGCTTGCGGTACTTCTCCCATATGAATTTCG
TGTAGTGGTCGCCAGCAAACAGCACGACGATTTCCTCGTCGATCAGGACCTGGCAACGGGACGTTTTCTT
GCCACGGTCCAGGACGCGGAAGCGGTGCAGCAGCGACACCGATTCCAGGTGCCCAACGCGGTCGGACGTG
AAGCCCATCGCCGTCGCCTGTAGGCGCGACAGGCATTCCTCGGCCTTCGTGTAATACCGGCCATTGATCG
ACCAGCCCAGGTCCTGGCAAAGCTCGTAGAACGTGAAGGTGATCGGCTCGCCGATAGGGGTGCGCTTCGC
GTACTCCAACACCTGCTGCCACACCAGTTCGTCATCGTCGGCCCGCAGCTCGACGCCGGTGTAGGTGATC
TTCACGTCCTTGTTGACGTGGAAAATGACCTTGTTTTGCAGCGCCTCGCGCGGGATTTTCTTGTTGCGCG
TGGTGAACAGGGCAGAGCGGGCCGTGTCGTTTGGCATCGCTCGCATCGTGTCCGGCCACGGCGCAATATC
GAACAAGGAAAGCTGCATTTCCTTGATCTGCTGCTTCGTGTGTTTCAGCAACGCGGCCTGCTTGGCCTCG
CTGACCTGTTTTGCCAGGTCCTCGCCGGCGGTTTTTCGCTTCTTGGTCGTCATAGTTCCTCGCGTGTCGA
TGGTCATCGACTTCGCCAAACCTGCCGCCTCCTGTTCGAGACGACGCGAACGCTCCACGGCGGCCGATGG
CGCGGGCAGGGCAGGGGGAGCCAGTTGCACGCTGTCGCGCTCGATCTTGGCCGTAGCTTGCTGGACCATC
GAGCCGACGGACTGGAAGGTTTCGCGGGGCGCACGCATGACGGTGCGGCTTGCGATGGTTTCGGCATCCT
CGGCGGAAAACCCCGCGTCGATCAGTTCTTGCCTGTATGCCTTCCGGTCAAACGTCCGATTCATTCACCC
TCCTTGCGGGATTGCCCCGACTCACGCCGGGGCAATGTGCCCTTATTCCTGATTTGACCCGCCTGGTGCC
TTGGTGTCCAGATAATCCACCTTATCGGCAATGAAGTCGGTCCCGTAGACCGTCTGGCCGTCCTTCTCGT
ACTTGGTATTCCGAATCTTGCCCTGCACGAATACCAGCGACCCCTTGCCCAAATACTTGCCGTGGGCCTC
GGCCTGAGAGCCAAAACACTTGATGCGGAAGAAGTCGGTGCGCTCCTGCTTGTCGCCGGCATCGTTGCGC
CACATCTAGGTACTAAAACAATTCATCCAGTAAAATATAATATTTTATTTTCTCCCAATCAGGCTTGATC
CCCAGTAAGTCAAAAAATAGCTCGACATACTGTTCTTCCCCGATATCCTCCCTGATCGACCGGACGCAGA
AGGCAATGTCATACCACTTGTCCGCCCTGCCGCTTCTCCCAAGATCAATAAAGCCACTTACTTTGCCATC
TTTCACAAAGATGTTGCTGTCTCCCAGGTCGCCGTGGGAAAAGACAAGTTCCTCTTCGGGCTTTTCCGTC
TTTAAAAAATCATACAGCTCGCGCGGATCTTTAAATGGAGTGTCTTCTTCCCAGTTTTCGCAATCCACAT
CGGCCAGATCGTTATTCAGTAAGTAATCCAATTCGGCTAAGCGGCTGTCTAAGCTATTCGTATAGGGACA
ATCCGATATGTCGATGGAGTGAAAGAGCCTGATGCACTCCGCATACAGCTCGATAATCTTTTCAGGGCTT
TGTTCATCTTCATACTCTTCCGAGCAAAGGACGCCATCGGCCTCACTCATGAGCAGATTGCTCCAGCCAT
CATGCCGTTCAAAGTGCAGGACCTTTGGAACAGGCAGCTTTCCTTCCAGCCATAGCATCATGTCCTTTTC
CCGTTCCACATCATAGGTGGTCCCTTTATACCGGCTGTCCGTCATTTTTAAATATAGGTTTTCATTTTCT
CCCACCAGCTTATATACCTTAGCAGGAGACATTCCTTCCGTATCTTTTACGCAGCGGTATTTTTCGATCA
GTTTTTTCAATTCCGGTGATATTCTCATTTTAGCCATTTATTATTTCCTTCCTCTTTTCTACAGTATTTA
AAGATACCCCAAGAAGCTAATTATAACAAGACGAACTCCAATTCACTGTTCCTTGCATTCTAAAACCTTA
AATACCAGAAAACAGCTTTTTCAAAGTTGTTTTCAAAGTTGGCGTATAACATAGTATCGACGGAGCCGAT
TTTGAAACCACAATTATGGGTGATGCTGCCAACTTACTGATTTAGTGTATGATGGTGTTTTTGAGGTGCT
CCAGTGGCTTCTGTTTCTATCAGCTGTCCCTCCTGTTCAGCTACTGACGGGGTGGTGCGTAACGGCAAAA
GCACCGCCGGACATCAGCGCTATCTCTGCTCTCACTGCCGTAAAACATGGCAACTGCAGTTCACTTACAC
CGCTTCTCAACCCGGTACGCACCAGAAAATCATTGATATGGCCATGAATGGCGTTGGATGCCGGGCAACA
GCCCGCATTATGGGCGTTGGCCTCAACACGATTTTACGTCACTTAAAAAACTCAGGCCGCAGTCGGTAAC
CTCGCGCATACAGCCGGGCAGTGACGTCATCGTCTGCGCGGAAATGGACGAACAGTGGGGCTATGTCGGG
GCTAAATCGCGCCAGCGCTGGCTGTTTTACGCGTATGACAGTCTCCGGAAGACGGTTGTTGCGCACGTAT
TCGGTGAACGCACTATGGCGACGCTGGGGCGTCTTATGAGCCTGCTGTCACCCTTTGACGTGGTGATATG
GATGACGGATGGCTGGCCGCTGTATGAATCCCGCCTGAAGGGAAAGCTGCACGTAATCAGCAAGCGATAT
ACGCAGCGAATTGAGCGGCATAACCTGAATCTGAGGCAGCACCTGGCACGGCTGGGACGGAAGTCGCTGT
CGTTCTCAAAATCGGTGGAGCTGCATGACAAAGTCATCGGGCATTATCTGAACATAAAACACTATCAATA
AGTTGGAGTCATTACCCAATTATGATAGAATTTACAAGCTATAAGGTTATTGTCCTGGGTTTCAAGCATT
AGTCCATGCAAGTTTTTATGCTTTGCCCATTCTATAGATATATTGATAAGCGCGCTGCCTATGCCTTGCC
CCCTGAAATCCTTACATACGGCGATATCTTCTATATAAAAGATATATTATCTTATCAGTATTGTCAATAT
ATTCAAGGCAATCTGCCTCCTCATCCTCTTCATCCTCTTCGTCTTGGTAGCTTTTTAAATATGGCGCTTC
ATAGAGTAATTCTGTAAAGGTCCAATTCTCGTTTTCATACCTCGGTATAATCTTACCTATCACCTCAAAT
GGTTCGCTGGGTTTATCGCACCCCCGAACACGAGCACGGCACCCGCGACCACTATGCCAAGAATGCCCAA
GGTAAAAATTGCCGGCCCCGCCATGAAGTCCGTGAATGCCCCGACGGCCGAAGTGAAGGGCAGGCCGCCA
CCCAGGCCGCCGCCCTCACTGCCCGGCACCTGGTCGCTGAATGTCGATGCCAGCACCTGCGGCACGTCAA
TGCTTCCGGGCGTCGCGCTCGGGCTGATCGCCCATCCCGTTACTGCCCCGATCCCGGCAATGGCAAGGAC
TGCCAGCGCTGCCATTTTTGGGGTGAGGCCGTTCGCGGCCGAGGGGCGCAGCCCCTGGGGGGATGGGAGG
CCCGCGTTAGCGGGCCGGGAGGGTTCGAGAAGGGGGGGCACCCCCCTTCGGCGTGCGCGGTCACGCGCAC
AGGGCGCAGCCCTGGTTAAAAACAAGGTTTATAAATATTGGTTTAAAAGCAGGTTAAAAGACAGGTTAGC
GGTGGCCGAAAAACGGGCGGAAACCCTTGCAAATGCTGGATTTTCTGCCTGTGGACAGCCCCTCAAATGT
CAATAGGTGCGCCCCTCATCTGTCAGCACTCTGCCCCTCAAGTGTCAAGGATCGCGCCCCTCATCTGTCA
GTAGTCGCGCCCCTCAAGTGTCAATACCGCAGGGCACTTATCCCCAGGCTTGTCCACATCATCTGTGGGA
AACTCGCGTAAAATCAGGCGTTTTCGCCGATTTGCGAGGCTGGCCAGCTCCACGTCGCCGGCCGAAATCG
AGCCTGCCCCTCATCTGTCAACGCCGCGCCGGGTGAGTCGGCCCCTCAAGTGTCAACGTCCGCCCCTCAT
CTGTCAGTGAGGGCCAAGTTTTCCGCGAGGTATCCACAACGCCGGCGGCCGCGGTGTCTCGCACACGGCT
TCGACGGCGTTTCTGGCGCGTTTGCAGGGCCATAGACGGCCGCCAGCCCAGCGGCGAGGGCAACCAGCCC
GGTGAGCGTCGGAAAGGCGC
Features (pLannotate 1.2.2; 41 found; start..end, strand, type, name):
      3..89      -  CDS            traI (fragment): TRAI6_ECOLX - Experimental evidence at protein level: Swiss-Prot protein existence level 1. The initiation process of transfer DNA synthesis requires the interaction of at least three plasmid-specific components (TraH, I, and J) at the transfer origin resulting in the assembly of a specialised nucleoprotein complex - the relaxosome. Site- and strand-specific cleavage at the transfer origin is dependent on TraI and TraJ. From Escherichia coli.
    127..498     -  CDS            traJ: oriT-recognizing protein; traJ
    531..640     -  oriT           oriT: incP origin of transfer
    772..962     +  rep_origin     ori (fragment): high-copy-number ColE1/pMB1/pBR322/pUC origin of replication
   1321..1971    -  CDS            TetR: tetracycline resistance regulatory protein; tetR
   2077..2326    +  CDS            TcR (fragment): tetracycline efflux protein; tetA; confers resistance to tetracycline
   2436..2460    -  misc_feature   RB T-DNA repeat: right border repeat from nopaline C58 T-DNA
   2616..2799    +  promoter       NOS promoter: nopaline synthase promoter NOS promoter
   2820..3614    +  CDS            NeoR/KanR: aminoglycoside phosphotransferase from Tn5; aph(3')-II (or nptII); confers resistance to neomycin, kanamycin, and G418 (Geneticin®)
   3635..3784    +  CDS            ble (fragment): BLE_KLEPN - Experimental evidence at protein level: Swiss-Prot protein existence level 1. Binding protein with a strong affinity to the bleomycin family of antibiotics. Binds to CL990; an antimitotic-antibiotic compound. From Klebsiella pneumoniae.
   3791..3997    +  CDS            ocd (fragment): OCD_AGRFC - Experimental evidence at protein level: Swiss-Prot protein existence level 1. Catalyzes the conversion of L-ornithine into L-proline with release of ammonia. Is involved in the utilization of nopaline, a catabolic pathway that proceeds through L-arginine and L-ornithine to L-proline. Nopaline is a predominant opine in plant cells transformed with Ti plasmid pTiC58. From Agrobacterium fabrum (strain C58 / ATCC 33970) (Agrobacterium tumefaciens (strain C58)).
   4004..4256    +  terminator     NOS terminator: nopaline synthase terminator and poly(A) signal
   4260..4703    +  CDS            M13 gene III (fragment) (sequence partly withheld): pIII; III; minor coat protein
   4702..4792    +  CDS            lacI (fragment): lac repressor; lacI; The lac repressor binds to the lac operator to inhibit transcription in E. coli. This inhibition can be relieved by adding lactose or isopropyl-β-D-thiogalactopyranoside (IPTG).
   4805..4826    +  protein_bind   CAP binding site: CAP binding activates transcription in the presence of cAMP. E. coli catabolite activator protein
   4841..4871    +  promoter       lac promoter: promoter for the E. coli lac operon
   4875..4897    +  protein_bind   lac operator (fragment): The lac repressor binds to the lac operator to inhibit transcription in E. coli. This inhibition can be relieved by adding lactose or isopropyl-β-D-thiogalactopyranoside (IPTG). lac repressor encoded by lacI
   4932..4952    -  misc_feature   MCS (fragment): pUC18/19 multiple cloning site
   5443..5784    +  promoter       CaMV 35S promoter: strong constitutive promoter from cauliflower mosaic virus
   5810..5834    +  protein_bind   attB1: mutant version of attB; recombination site for the Gateway® BP reaction BP Clonase™
   6239..7018    +  CDS            KNAT7 (fragment): KNAT7_ARATH - Also known as IRX11. Experimental evidence at protein level: Swiss-Prot protein existence level 1. May be involved in secondary cell wall biosynthesis. From Arabidopsis thaliana (Mouse-ear cress).
   7047..7071    -  protein_bind   attB2: mutant version of attB; recombination site for the Gateway® BP reaction BP Clonase™
   7100..7189    +  CDS            3xHA: three tandem HA epitope tags
   7223..7475    +  terminator     NOS terminator: nopaline synthase terminator and poly(A) signal
   7904..8156    -  terminator     NOS terminator: nopaline synthase terminator and poly(A) signal
   8180..8608    -  CDS            nos (fragment): DHNO_AGRT7 - Protein inferred from homology: Swiss-Prot protein existence level 3. From Agrobacterium tumefaciens (strain T37).
   8624..9649    -  CDS            HygR: aminoglycoside phosphotransferase from E. coli; aph(4)-Ia; confers resistance to hygromycin
   9659..10003   -  promoter       CaMV 35S promoter: strong constitutive promoter from cauliflower mosaic virus
   9660..9706    -  promoter       minimal CaMV 35S promoter: minimal 35S promoter from cauliflower mosaic virus
  10141..10296   +  CDS            lacZα (fragment) (sequence partly withheld): LacZα fragment of β-galactosidase; lacZ fragment
  10294..10594   +  rep_origin     M13 ori (fragment) (sequence partly withheld): M13 bacteriophage origin of replication; arrow indicates direction of (+) strand synthesis
  10595..10725   +  CDS            lacI (fragment): lac repressor; lacI; The lac repressor binds to the lac operator to inhibit transcription in E. coli. This inhibition can be relieved by adding lactose or isopropyl-β-D-thiogalactopyranoside (IPTG).
  10779..10803   -  misc_feature   LB T-DNA repeat: left border repeat from nopaline C58 T-DNA
  12260..12379   -  CDS            tetR (fragment): TETR1_ECOLX - Experimental evidence at protein level: Swiss-Prot protein existence level 1. TetR is the repressor of the tetracycline resistance element; its N-terminal region forms a helix-turn-helix structure and binds DNA. Binding of tetracycline to TetR reduces the repressor affinity for the tetracycline resistance gene (tetA) promoter operator sites. From Escherichia coli.
  12399..13547   -  CDS            trfA: trans-acting replication protein that binds to and activates oriV
  13846..14640   -  CDS            KanR: aminoglycoside phosphotransferase; aphA-3; confers resistance to kanamycin
  14832..15599   +  mobile_element IS1: prokaryotic transposable element IS1
  15608..15757   -  CDS            satA (fragment): STA_BACSU - Also known as yyaR. Experimental evidence at protein level: Swiss-Prot protein existence level 1. Involved in resistance to streptothricin, a broad-spectrum antibiotic produced by streptomycetes. Detoxifies streptothricin via acetylation of the beta amino group of the first beta-lysyl moiety of streptothricin. From Bacillus subtilis (strain 168).
  15756..15950   -  CDS            satA (fragment): STA_BACSU - Also known as yyaR. Experimental evidence at protein level: Swiss-Prot protein existence level 1. Involved in resistance to streptothricin, a broad-spectrum antibiotic produced by streptomycetes. Detoxifies streptothricin via acetylation of the beta amino group of the first beta-lysyl moiety of streptothricin. From Bacillus subtilis (strain 168).
  15953..16228   -  CDS            klaC (fragment): KLAC_ECOLX - Also known as telB. Protein predicted: Swiss-Prot protein existence level 4. Belongs to the kla operon, which is associated with cryptic tellurite resistance, and IncW plasmid fertility inhibition. From Escherichia coli.
  16292..16923   -  rep_origin     oriV: incP origin of replication
