[The description below was written by a language model from this plasmid's Addgene catalogue record and pLannotate feature annotations shown in this document.]
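Description:
pGWB14-LYX104 is a plant binary expression vector built on the pGWB14 backbone, intended for Agrobacterium-mediated transient or stable expression of a Nicotiana benthamiana transcription factor. The roughly 17 kb plasmid replicates through the broad-host-range IncP system, with oriV and the trans-acting replication protein gene trfA, which allows maintenance in both E. coli and Agrobacterium and fits its recorded low copy number. An oriT with traJ provides a mobilisation function, and a backbone aphA-3 kanamycin resistance gene is used for bacterial selection. Remnants of tetracycline resistance genes, an IS1 element and other fragments in the backbone appear to be carry-over from the parental vector lineage.

Between the nopaline-type right and left T-DNA borders lie three plant cassettes. The payload is the gene model Niben101Scf09454g00008.1, driven by the strong constitutive CaMV 35S promoter. It is flanked by attB1 and attB2 sites, although the record lists Gibson assembly as the cloning method. The insert is followed by a 3xHA epitope and a NOS terminator, which should yield a C-terminally HA-tagged protein. The automated annotation matches part of the insert to Arabidopsis KNAT7, suggesting a KNOX-type homeodomain factor, but the record itself does not name the protein family. The other two cassettes are plant selection markers: a NOS promoter-driven nptII (kanamycin/G418) and a 35S-driven hygromycin phosphotransferase, each with a NOS terminator. The catalogue lists only hygromycin as the plant selectable marker.

The HA tag allows antibody-based detection or pull-down of the expressed factor after leaf infiltration or in stable transformants, though the record does not specify any downstream assay.
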