Addgene plasmid #126322: pGWB14-LYX104
Purpose: With a Nicotiana benthamiana transcription factor in PGWB14 backbone, for Agrobacterium mediated transient or stable expression corresponding transcription factor fused with a C-terminal HA tag.
Depositing lab: Silin Zhong. Depositing organization: Chinese University of Hong Kong.
Backbone
  Vector backbone: pGWB14
  Vector type: Plant Expression
  Selectable markers: Hygromycin
Growth in bacteria
  Bacterial resistance: Kanamycin, 50 μg/mL
  Growth temperature: 37°C
  Growth strain: DH5alpha
  Copy number: Low Copy
Gene/Insert
  Gene/Insert name: Niben101Scf09454g00008.1
  Species: Nicotiana benthamiana
  Promoter: CaMV 35S
  Tag / fusion protein: HA (C terminal on insert)
  Cloning method: Gibson Cloning
Terms and licenses: Academic/Nonprofit Terms; Industry Terms: Not Available to Industry
How to cite: pGWB14-LYX104 was a gift from Silin Zhong (Addgene plasmid # 126322 ; http://n2t.net/addgene:126322 ; RRID:Addgene_126322)
